Addgene plasmid #70544: R777-E260 Hs.RASSF4-nostop
Purpose: Gateway ORF clone of human RASSF4 [NM_032023.3] without stop codon (for C-terminal fusions)
Depositing lab: Dominic Esposito. Depositing organization: National Cancer Institute (NCI).
Backbone
  Vector backbone: pDonor-255
  Backbone size w/o insert (bp): 2693
  Vector type: Gateway Entry Clone
Growth in bacteria
  Bacterial resistance: Spectinomycin, 50 μg/mL
  Growth temperature: 37°C
  Growth strain: DH10B
  Copy number: High Copy
Gene/Insert
  Gene/Insert name: RASSF4
  Species: H. sapiens (human)
  Insert size (bp): 963
  GenBank ID: NM_032023.3
  Entrez Gene: RASSF4 (a.k.a. AD037)
  Cloning method: Gateway Cloning
  Sequencing primers: 5′ M13F 23-mer (5'-CCCAGTCACGACGTTGTAAAACG); 3′ attLR 23-mer (5'-TAACATCAGAGATTTTGAGACAC)
Terms and licenses: Academic/Nonprofit Terms; Industry Terms: Not Available to Industry
How to cite: R777-E260 Hs.RASSF4-nostop was a gift from Dominic Esposito (Addgene plasmid # 70544 ; http://n2t.net/addgene:70544 ; RRID:Addgene_70544)
