[The description below was written by a language model from this plasmid's Addgene catalogue record and pLannotate feature annotations shown in this document.]
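Description:
R777-E260 Hs.RASSF4-nostop is a Gateway entry clone built on the pDonor-255 backbone, carrying the human RASSF4 open reading frame (reference transcript NM_032023.3) with its stop codon removed. It is a small bacterial plasmid of about 3.7 kb, maintained at high copy in E. coli through a ColE1/pUC-type origin and selected with spectinomycin via the aadA (SmR) aminoglycoside adenylyltransferase gene. The annotation also picks up short remnants near the marker, including a fragment of a class 1 integron Pc promoter and a piece of a gentamicin acetyltransferase gene, along with small lacZα and lacI fragments. rrnB T1 and T2 terminators lie upstream of the cloning region, where they would help insulate the insert from read-through transcription.

The 963 bp RASSF4 coding sequence sits between two attL recombination sites, which the automated annotation labels as attL3 on the 5′ side and a fragment of attL2 on the 3′ side. These sites allow an LR Clonase reaction to move the ORF into attR-containing destination vectors. The entry clone has no annotated promoter positioned to express the insert, so expression elements, tags and host-specific selection come from whichever destination vector is chosen. Because the stop codon is absent, translation can continue through the downstream recombination site into a C-terminal tag or fusion partner, which is the stated purpose of this version. RASSF4 is a Ras-association domain family protein described as a potential tumor suppressor and possible KRAS effector that may promote apoptosis and cell cycle arrest, so the clone serves as a starting reagent for making expression constructs to study it.
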