Features (pLannotate 1.2.2; 11 found; start..end, strand, type, name):
     18..54      -  CDS            lacZα (fragment): LacZα fragment of β-galactosidase; lacZ fragment
     85..180     +  protein_bind   attL3: mutant version of attL; recombination site for the Gateway® LR reaction LR Clonase™
    186..1148    +  CDS            RASSF4: RASF4_HUMAN - Experimental evidence at protein level: Swiss-Prot protein existence level 1. Potential tumor suppressor. May act as a KRAS effector protein. May promote apoptosis and cell cycle arrest. From Homo sapiens (Human).
   1153..1246    -  protein_bind   attL2 (fragment): mutant version of attL; recombination site for the Gateway® LR reaction LR Clonase™
   1361..1384    +  promoter       Pc promoter (fragment): intI1 (promoter lies within the coding sequence); class 1 integron promoter
   1560..1616    +  CDS            GmR (fragment): gentamycin acetyltransferase; aacC1; confers resistance to gentamycin
   1623..2414    +  CDS            SmR: aminoglycoside adenylyltransferase (Murphy, 1985); aadA; confers resistance to spectinomycin and streptomycin
   2507..3095    +  rep_origin     ori: high-copy-number ColE1/pMB1/pBR322/pUC origin of replication
   3278..3370    +  CDS            lacI (fragment): lac repressor; lacI; The lac repressor binds to the lac operator to inhibit transcription in E. coli. This inhibition can be relieved by adding lactose or isopropyl-β-D-thiogalactopyranoside (IPTG).
   3425..3452    -  terminator     rrnB T2 terminator: transcription terminator T2 from the E. coli rrnB gene
   3584..3627    +  terminator     rrnB T1 terminator: Escherichia coli rrnB; transcription terminator T1 from the E. coli rrnB gene
>Addgene plasmid #70544 | R777-E260 Hs.RASSF4-nostop | depositor full sequence | sequence record 125993 | Full Sequence
TTAACGCTAGCATGGATGTTTTCCCAGTCACGACGTTGTAAAACGACGGCCAGTCTTAAAATTCGAGCTC
GGTCCGAGGATCCGAAATAATGATTTTATTTTGACTGATAGTGACCTGTTCGTTGCAACAAATTGATAAG
CAATGCTTTTTTATAATGCCAACTTTGTACAAAAAAGTTGGCACCATGAAGGAAGACTGTCTGCCGAGTT
CTCACGTGCCCATCAGTGACAGCAAGTCCATTCAGAAGTCGGAGCTCTTAGGCCTGCTGAAAACCTACAA
CTGCTACCATGAGGGCAAGAGCTTCCAGCTGAGACACCGTGAGGAAGAAGGGACTCTGATCATCGAGGGG
CTCCTCAACATTGCCTGGGGGCTGAGGCGGCCCATCCGGCTGCAGATGCAGGATGACCGGGAGCAGGTGC
ACCTCCCCTCCACCTCATGGATGCCCAGACGGCCTAGCTGCCCTCTAAAGGAGCCATCGCCCCAGAACGG
GAACATCACAGCCCAGGGGCCAAGCATTCAGCCAGTGCACAAGGCTGAGAGTTCCACAGACAGCTCGGGG
CCCCTGGAGGAGGCAGAGGAGGCCCCCCAGCTGATGCGGACCAAGAGCGACGCCAGTTGCATGAGCCAGA
GGAGGCCCAAGTGCCGCGCCCCCGGTGAGGCCCAGCGCATCCGGCGACACCGGTTCTCTATCAACGGCCA
CTTCTACAATCATAAGACCTCCGTGTTTACTCCAGCCTATGGATCCGTGACCAATGTGAGGGTCAACAGC
ACCATGACAACCCTGCAGGTGCTCACCCTGCTGCTGAACAAATTTAGGGTGGAAGATGGCCCCAGTGAGT
TCGCACTCTACATCGTTCACGAGTCTGGGGAGCGGACAAAATTAAAAGACTGCGAGTACCCGCTGATTTC
CAGAATCCTGCATGGGCCATGTGAGAAGATCGCCAGGATCTTCCTGATGGAAGCTGACTTGGGCGTGGAA
GTCCCCCATGAAGTCGCTCAGTACATTAAGTTTGAAATGCCGGTGCTGGACAGTTTTGTTGAAAAATTAA
AAGAAGAGGAAGAAAGAGAAATAATCAAACTGACCATGAAGTTCCAAGCCCTGCGTCTGACGATGCTGCA
GCGCCTGGAGCAGCTGGTGGAGGCCAAGTCAACTTTCTTGTACAAAGTTGGCATTATAGGAAAGCATTGC
TTATCAATTTGTTGCAACGAACAGGTCACTATCAGTCAAAATAAAATCATTATTTGCATGCAAGCTTAGA
TCCTCTAGACCAGCCAGGACAGAAATGCCTCGACTTCGCTGCTACCCAAGGTTGCCGGGTGACGCACACC
GTGGAAACGGATGAAGGCACGAACCCAGTGGACATAAGCCTGTTCGGTTCGTAAGCTGTAATGCAAGTAG
CGTATGCGCTCACGCAACTGGTCCAGAACCTTGACCGAACGCAGCGGTGGTAACGGCGCAGTGGCGGTTT
TCATGGCTTGTTATGACTGTTTTTTTGGGGTACAGTCTATGCCTCGGGCATCCAAGCAGCAAGCGCGTTA
CGCCGTGGGTCGATGTTTGATGTTATGGAGCAGCAACGATGTTACGCAGCAGGGCAGTCGCCCTAAAACA
AAGTTAAACATTATGAGGGAAGCGGTGATCGCCGAAGTATCGACTCAACTATCAGAGGTAGTTGGCGTCA
TCGAGCGCCATCTCGAACCGACGTTGCTGGCCGTACATTTGTACGGCTCCGCAGTGGATGGCGGCCTGAA
GCCACACAGTGATATTGATTTGCTGGTTACGGTGACCGTAAGGCTTGATGAAACAACGCGGCGAGCTTTG
ATCAACGACCTTTTGGAAACTTCGGCTTCCCCTGGAGAGAGCGAGATTCTCCGCGCTGTAGAAGTCACCA
TTGTTGTGCACGACGACATCATTCCGTGGCGTTATCCAGCTAAGCGCGAACTGCAATTTGGAGAATGGCA
GCGCAATGACATTCTTGCAGGTATCTTCGAGCCAGCCACGATCGACATTGATCTGGCTATCTTGCTGACA
AAAGCAAGAGAACATAGCGTTGCCTTGGTAGGTCCAGCGGCGGAGGAACTCTTTGATCCGGTTCCTGAAC
AGGATCTATTTGAGGCGCTAAATGAAACCTTAACGCTATGGAACTCGCCGCCCGACTGGGCTGGCGATGA
GCGAAATGTAGTGCTTACGTTGTCCCGCATTTGGTACAGCGCAGTAACCGGCAAAATCGCGCCGAAGGAT
GTCGCTGCCGACTGGGCAATGGAGCGCCTGCCGGCCCAGTATCAGCCCGTCATACTTGAAGCTAGACAGG
CTTATCTTGGACAAGAAGAAGATCGCTTGGCCTCGCGCGCAGATCAGTTGGAAGAATTTGTCCACTACGT
GAAAGGCGAGATCACCAAGGTAGTCGGCAAATAACCCTCGAGCCACCCATGACCAAAATCCCTTAACGTG
AGTTACGCGTCGTTCCACTGAGCGTCAGACCCCGTAGAAAAGATCAAAGGATCTTCTTGAGATCCTTTTT
TTCTGCGCGTAATCTGCTGCTTGCAAACAAAAAAACCACCGCTACCAGCGGTGGTTTGTTTGCCGGATCA
AGAGCTACCAACTCTTTTTCCGAAGGTAACTGGCTTCAGCAGAGCGCAGATACCAAATACTGTCCTTCTA
GTGTAGCCGTAGTTAGGCCACCACTTCAAGAACTCTGTAGCACCGCCTACATACCTCGCTCTGCTAATCC
TGTTACCAGTGGCTGCTGCCAGTGGCGATAAGTCGTGTCTTACCGGGTTGGACTCAAGACGATAGTTACC
GGATAAGGCGCAGCGGTCGGGCTGAACGGGGGGTTCGTGCACACAGCCCAGCTTGGAGCGAACGACCTAC
ACCGAACTGAGATACCTACAGCGTGAGCATTGAGAAAGCGCCACGCTTCCCGAAGGGAGAAAGGCGGACA
GGTATCCGGTAAGCGGCAGGGTCGGAACAGGAGAGCGCACGAGGGAGCTTCCAGGGGGAAACGCCTGGTA
TCTTTATAGTCCTGTCGGGTTTCGCCACCTCTGACTTGAGCGTCGATTTTTGTGATGCTCGTCAGGGGGG
CGGAGCCTATGGAAAAACGCCAGCAACGCGGCCTTTTTACGGTTCCTGGCCTTTTGCTGGCCTTTTGCTC
ACATGTTCTTTCCTGCGTTATCCCCTGATTCTGTGGATAACCGTATTACCGCCTTTGAGTGAGCTGATAC
CGCTCGCCGCAGCCGAACGACCGAGCGCAGCGAGTCAGTGAGCGAGGAAGCGGAAGAGCGCCCAATACGC
AAACCGCCTCTCCCCGCGCGTTGGCCGATTCATTAATGCAGCTGGCACGACAGGTTTCCCGACTGGAAAG
CGGGCAGTGAGCGCAACGCAATTAATACGCGTACCGCTAGCCAGGAAGAGTTTGTAGAAACGCAAAAAGG
CCATCCGTCAGGATGGCCTTCTGCTTAGTTTGATGCCTGGCAGTTTATGGCGGGCGTCCTGCCCGCCACC
CTCCGGGCCGTTGCTTCACAACGTTCAAATCCGCTCCCGGCGGATTTGTCCTACTCAGGAGAGCGTTCAC
CGACAAACAACAGATAAAACGAAAGGCCCAGTCTTCCGACTGAGCCTTTCGTTTTATTTGATGCCTGGCA
GTTCCCTACTCTCGCG
