>Addgene plasmid #70544 | R777-E260 Hs.RASSF4-nostop | addgene partial sequence | sequence record 130560 | pCR8_R1 5'-cgaaccgaacaggcttatgt-3'
CGGTGTGCGTCACCCGGCAACCTTGGGTAGCAGCGAAGTCGAGGCATTTCTGTCCTGGCTGGTCTAGAGG
ATCTAAGCTTGCATGCAAATAATGATTTTATTTTGACTGATAGTGACCTGTTCGTTGCAACAAATTGATA
AGCAATGCTTTCCTATAATGCCAACTTTGTACAAGAAAGTTGACTTGGCCTCCACCAGCTGCTCCAGGCG
CTGCAGCATCGTCAGACGCAGGGCTTGGAACTTCATGGTCAGTTTGATTATTTCTCTTTCTTCCTCTTCT
TTTAATTTTTCAACAAAACTGTCCAGCACCGGCATTTCAAACTTAATGTACTGAGCGACTTCATGGGGGA
CTTCCACGCCCAAGTCAGCTTCCATCAGGAAGATCCTGGCGATCTTCTCACATGGCCCATGCAGGATTCT
GGAAATCAGCGGGTACTCGCAGTCTTTTAATTTTGTCCGCTCCCCAGACTCGTGAACGATGTAGAGTGCG
AACTCACTGGGGCCATCTTCCACCCTAAATTTGTTCAGCAGCAGGGTGAGCACCTGCAGGGTTGTCATGG
TGCTGTTGACCCTCACATTGGTCACGGATCCATAGGCTGGAGTAAACACGGAGGTCTTATGATTGTAGAA
GTGGCCGTTGATAGAGAACCGGTGTCGCCGGATGCGCTGGGCCTCACCGGGGGCGCGGCACTTGGGCCTC
CTCTGGCTCATGCAACTGGCGTCGCTCTTGGTCCGCATCAGCTGGGGGGCCTCCTCTGCCTCCTCCAGGG
GCCCCGAGCTGTCTGTGGAACTCTCAGCCTTGTGCACTGGCTGAATGCTTGGCCCCTGGGCTGTGATGTT
CCCGTTCTGGGGCGATGGCTCCTTTAGAGGGCAGCTAGGCCGTCTGGGCATCCATG
